Addgene plasmid #158803: pPP537
Purpose: pRSF-Duet1 derived plasmid containing C-terminally 2xSV40 NLS and hexa-histidine tagged CasΦ-2 in MCS1 for expression in E. coli and protein purification
Depositing lab: Jennifer Doudna. Depositing organization: University of California, Berkeley. Publication: CRISPR-CasPhi from huge phages is a hypercompact genome editor. Pausch P, Al-Shayeb B, Bisom-Rapp E, Tsuchida CA, Li Z, Cress BF, Knott GJ, Jacobsen SE, Banfield JF, Doudna JA. Science. 2020 Jul 17;369(6501):333-337. doi: 10.1126/science.abb1400. PubMed 32675376.
Backbone
  Vector backbone: pRSF-Duet1
  Vector type: Bacterial Expression
Growth in bacteria
  Bacterial resistance: Kanamycin, 50 μg/mL
  Growth temperature: 37°C
  Growth strain: DH5alpha
  Copy number: High Copy
Gene/Insert
  Gene/Insert name: CasPhi-2 (alt name: Cas12j2)
  Tag / fusion protein: 2xSV40NLS-6xHis (C terminal on insert)
Terms and licenses: Academic/Nonprofit Terms; Industry Terms: Not Available to Industry
How to cite: pPP537 was a gift from Jennifer Doudna (Addgene plasmid # 158803 ; http://n2t.net/addgene:158803 ; RRID:Addgene_158803)
