[The description below was written by a language model from this plasmid's Addgene catalogue record and pLannotate feature annotations shown in this document.]
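Description:
pPP537 is a bacterial expression plasmid built on the pRSF-Duet1 backbone for producing recombinant CasΦ-2 (also called Cas12j2), the compact CRISPR effector nuclease identified in huge bacteriophages, in E. coli for subsequent protein purification. The 5.8 kb plasmid replicates from the RSF1030 origin, which is compatible with other common origins and so allows co-maintenance with additional plasmids in the same cell. It is selected with kanamycin through an aminoglycoside phosphotransferase gene driven by a bla-type promoter. The catalogue lists it as high copy.

The CasΦ-2 coding sequence sits in the first multiple cloning site, downstream of a T7 promoter, a lac operator and the phage T7 gene 10 ribosome binding site, and is followed by a T7 terminator. The plasmid also carries lacI under its own promoter, so the lac repressor holds the T7/lac promoter off until an inducer such as IPTG is added. Expression therefore requires a host strain that supplies T7 RNA polymerase. The insert itself was not recognised by the automated annotation, but the unannotated stretch between the ribosome binding site and the terminator corresponds to its expected position. Only one T7 promoter is annotated, so the second Duet expression cassette does not appear to be intact, although the record does not comment on this. The protein is fused at its C terminus to two copies of the SV40 nuclear localisation signal followed by a hexahistidine tag. The histidine tag allows immobilised metal affinity purification, and the NLS repeats would direct the purified protein to the nucleus if it is delivered into eukaryotic cells, for example as a ribonucleoprotein for genome editing. The short tetracycline resistance fragments and the CAP binding site in the feature table are most likely backbone remnants or annotation artefacts rather than functional elements.
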