Features (pLannotate 1.2.2; 13 found; start..end, strand, type, name):
    986..1063    -  promoter       lacI promoter: lacI
   1071..1106    -  CDS            TcR (fragment): tetracycline efflux protein; tet; confers resistance to tetracycline
   1109..1127    +  promoter       T7 promoter: promoter for bacteriophage T7 RNA polymerase
   1128..1152    +  protein_bind   lac operator: The lac repressor binds to the lac operator to inhibit transcription in E. coli. This inhibition can be relieved by adding lactose or isopropyl-β-D-thiogalactopyranoside (IPTG). lac repressor encoded by lacI
   1167..1189    +  RBS            RBS: efficient ribosome binding site from bacteriophage T7 gene 10 (Olins and Rangwala, 1989)
   3578..3625    +  terminator     T7 terminator: transcription terminator for bacteriophage T7 RNA polymerase
   3790..3846    +  promoter       AmpR promoter (fragment): bla
   3855..4670    -  CDS            KanR: aminoglycoside phosphotransferase; aph(3')-Ia; confers resistance to kanamycin in bacteria or G418 (Geneticin®) in eukaryotes
   4671..4762    -  promoter       AmpR promoter: bla
   4778..5527    -  rep_origin     RSF ori: Plasmids containing the RSF 1030 origin of replication can be propagated in E. coli cells that contain additional plasmids with compatible origins.
   5610..5674    -  CDS            TcR (fragment): tetracycline efflux protein; tet; confers resistance to tetracycline
   5689..5710    -  protein_bind   CAP binding site: CAP binding activates transcription in the presence of cAMP. E. coli catabolite activator protein
   5723..985     -  CDS            lacI (across the origin): lac repressor; lacI; The lac repressor binds to the lac operator to inhibit transcription in E. coli. This inhibition can be relieved by adding lactose or isopropyl-β-D-thiogalactopyranoside (IPTG).
>Addgene plasmid #158803 | pPP537 | addgene full sequence | sequence record 309579 | Addgene NGS Result
TGGTTTTTCTTTTCACCAGTGAGACGGGCAACAGCTGATTGCCCTTCACCGCCTGGCCCTGAGAGAGTTG
CAGCAAGCGGTCCACGCTGGTTTGCCCCAGCAGGCGAAAATCCTGTTTGATGGTGGTTAACGGCGGGATA
TAACATGAGCTGTCTTCGGTATCGTCGTATCCCACTACCGAGATGTCCGCACCAACGCGCAGCCCGGACT
CGGTAATGGCGCGCATTGCGCCCAGCGCCATCTGATCGTTGGCAACCAGCATCGCAGTGGGAACGATGCC
CTCATTCAGCATTTGCATGGTTTGTTGAAAACCGGACATGGCACTCCAGTCGCCTTCCCGTTCCGCTATC
GGCTGAATTTGATTGCGAGTGAGATATTTATGCCAGCCAGCCAGACGCAGACGCGCCGAGACAGAACTTA
ATGGGCCCGCTAACAGCGCGATTTGCTGGTGACCCAATGCGACCAGATGCTCCACGCCCAGTCGCGTACC
GTCTTCATGGGAGAAAATAATACTGTTGATGGGTGTCTGGTCAGAGACATCAAGAAATAACGCCGGAACA
TTAGTGCAGGCAGCTTCCACAGCAATGGCATCCTGGTCATCCAGCGGATAGTTAATGATCAGCCCACTGA
CGCGTTGCGCGAGAAGATTGTGCACCGCCGCTTTACAGGCTTCGACGCCGCTTCGTTCTACCATCGACAC
CACCACGCTGGCACCCAGTTGATCGGCGCGAGATTTAATCGCCGCGACAATTTGCGACGGCGCGTGCAGG
GCCAGACTGGAGGTGGCAACGCCAATCAGCAACGACTGTTTGCCCGCCAGTTGTTGTGCCACGCGGTTGG
GAATGTAATTCAGCTCCGCCATCGCCGCTTCCACTTTTTCCCGCGTTTTCGCAGAAACGTGGCTGGCCTG
GTTCACCACGCGGGAAACGGTCTGATAAGAGACACCGGCATACTCTGCGACATCGTATAACGTTACTGGT
TTCACATTCACCACCCTGAATTGACTCTCTTCCGGGCGCTATCATGCCATACCGCGAAAGGTTTTGCGCC
ATTCGATGGTGTCCGGGATCTCGACGCTCTCCCTTATGCGACTCCTGCATTAGGAAATTAATACGACTCA
CTATAGGGGAATTGTGAGCGGATAACAATTCCCCTGTAGAAATAATTTTGTTTAACTTTAATAAGGAGAT
ATACCATGCCAAAACCCGCGGTTGAGAGTGAATTCTCGAAAGTGCTTAAGAAGCACTTCCCCGGGGAGCG
CTTCCGTTCCAGTTACATGAAACGCGGTGGCAAGATCTTAGCCGCCCAGGGAGAAGAGGCCGTAGTTGCA
TACTTACAGGGAAAATCAGAGGAGGAACCGCCTAACTTCCAACCTCCCGCGAAATGTCATGTGGTTACTA
AAAGTCGCGATTTTGCCGAATGGCCGATTATGAAAGCCAGCGAGGCTATTCAACGCTACATCTACGCGTT
GTCAACCACTGAGCGTGCCGCGTGTAAACCAGGGAAAAGCAGCGAATCACATGCTGCCTGGTTTGCAGCG
ACTGGCGTCAGTAACCACGGGTATTCACATGTCCAAGGGCTTAACTTAATCTTTGACCATACTCTGGGGC
GTTACGATGGGGTTTTGAAGAAGGTTCAACTGCGTAATGAAAAGGCACGTGCCCGTTTGGAGTCAATTAA
TGCATCTCGTGCCGATGAGGGTTTACCTGAAATCAAGGCGGAAGAGGAAGAGGTAGCCACAAATGAGACA
GGGCATTTGCTTCAACCGCCAGGCATTAATCCCAGCTTCTATGTTTATCAAACGATCTCACCTCAGGCTT
ATCGTCCACGCGACGAGATTGTTTTGCCCCCCGAGTATGCAGGGTACGTGCGTGATCCCAACGCCCCCAT
TCCGTTAGGAGTAGTCCGCAACCGTTGTGATATTCAGAAAGGCTGTCCGGGCTATATTCCTGAGTGGCAG
CGCGAGGCAGGTACTGCGATCTCTCCGAAGACTGGGAAAGCCGTTACAGTTCCTGGCCTTTCCCCTAAGA
AGAACAAGCGTATGCGCCGCTATTGGCGTTCGGAAAAAGAGAAGGCACAAGATGCACTGTTGGTTACCGT
CCGTATCGGTACTGACTGGGTAGTGATTGATGTGCGCGGATTATTGCGTAATGCCCGCTGGCGCACCATT
GCTCCAAAGGACATCTCATTAAACGCGCTTTTAGACCTGTTCACTGGAGACCCAGTGATTGATGTCCGCC
GCAACATTGTAACTTTTACCTACACGCTTGATGCCTGCGGTACCTATGCTCGTAAATGGACGTTAAAAGG
AAAGCAGACAAAGGCAACACTGGATAAACTGACTGCCACCCAAACAGTAGCGCTGGTAGCGATCGATTTG
GGCCAGACGAACCCTATTTCAGCGGGAATCTCCCGTGTTACGCAGGAAAACGGGGCGCTTCAATGTGAGC
CGCTGGACCGCTTTACGTTACCTGACGACTTGTTGAAAGATATCAGTGCGTACCGCATCGCATGGGACCG
CAACGAGGAGGAATTACGTGCCCGTTCAGTCGAAGCGTTACCCGAAGCACAGCAGGCCGAAGTACGTGCT
CTGGACGGCGTAAGCAAGGAGACCGCTCGTACTCAATTATGTGCTGATTTCGGCCTTGATCCCAAGCGTC
TGCCTTGGGACAAGATGTCCTCAAACACTACATTCATCAGCGAAGCCCTGTTGTCAAATAGTGTATCGCG
TGACCAGGTTTTCTTTACCCCAGCTCCTAAAAAAGGAGCCAAAAAAAAAGCTCCGGTGGAGGTTATGCGC
AAGGACCGTACTTGGGCCCGTGCTTATAAACCACGTCTGTCTGTTGAAGCCCAGAAACTGAAAAACGAAG
CTCTGTGGGCCCTTAAACGTACGAGTCCCGAATACCTTAAATTAAGCCGTCGTAAAGAGGAGCTTTGCCG
TCGCAGTATCAATTACGTTATCGAGAAGACCCGCCGTCGTACCCAGTGTCAAATCGTGATCCCGGTGATT
GAAGATCTGAACGTCCGCTTTTTCCACGGATCTGGGAAACGTCTGCCTGGCTGGGATAATTTCTTTACAG
CGAAAAAAGAGAACCGTTGGTTCATCCAGGGCCTTCACAAGGCTTTTTCCGACTTACGCACACATCGCAG
TTTCTACGTTTTCGAGGTACGTCCAGAGCGCACCTCCATTACCTGCCCCAAATGCGGGCACTGCGAGGTT
GGGAACCGTGATGGCGAAGCGTTCCAATGCCTTTCCTGTGGAAAAACATGTAATGCAGACTTAGACGTAG
CCACTCACAACCTGACACAGGTTGCCCTTACCGGAAAAACCATGCCTAAACGTGAAGAACCACGCGATGC
CCAGGGGACCGCTCCGGCACGTAAGACCAAAAAAGCATCAAAGTCGAAGGCCCCCCCTGCTGAACGCGAG
GACCAGACCCCGGCCCAAGAACCTAGCCAGACCAGCGGGTCAGGGCCTAAGAAGAAGCGTAAAGTAGAAG
ATCCTAAGAAAAAACGCAAGGTGGGCAGCAGCGGACACCACCATCATCACCATTAAGCTGCCACCGCTGA
GCAATAACTAGCATAACCCCTTGGGGCCTCTAAACGGGTCTTGAGGGGTTTTTTGCTGAAACCTCAGGCA
TTTGAGAAGCACACGGTCACACTGCTTCCGGTAGTCAATAAACCGGTAAACCAGCAATAGACATAAGCGG
CTATTTAACGACCCTGCCCTGAACCGACGACAAGCTGACGACCGGGTCTCCGCAAGTGGCACTTTTCGGG
GAAATGTGTGCGGAACCCCTATTTGTTTATTTTTCTAAATACATTCAAATATGTATCCGCTCATGAATTA
ATTCTTAGAAAAACTCATCGAGCATCAAATGAAACTGCAATTTATTCATATCAGGATTATCAATACCATA
TTTTTGAAAAAGCCGTTTCTGTAATGAAGGAGAAAACTCACCGAGGCAGTTCCATAGGATGGCAAGATCC
TGGTATCGGTCTGCGATTCCGACTCGTCCAACATCAATACAACCTATTAATTTCCCCTCGTCAAAAATAA
GGTTATCAAGTGAGAAATCACCATGAGTGACGACTGAATCCGGTGAGAATGGCAAAAGTTTATGCATTTC
TTTCCAGACTTGTTCAACAGGCCAGCCATTACGCTCGTCATCAAAATCACTCGCATCAACCAAACCGTTA
TTCATTCGTGATTGCGCCTGAGCGAGACGAAATACGCGGTCGCTGTTAAAAGGACAATTACAAACAGGAA
TCGAATGCAACCGGCGCAGGAACACTGCCAGCGCATCAACAATATTTTCACCTGAATCAGGATATTCTTC
TAATACCTGGAATGCTGTTTTCCCGGGGATCGCAGTGGTGAGTAACCATGCATCATCAGGAGTACGGATA
AAATGCTTGATGGTCGGAAGAGGCATAAATTCCGTCAGCCAGTTTAGTCTGACCATCTCATCTGTAACAT
CATTGGCAACGCTACCTTTGCCATGTTTCAGAAACAACTCTGGCGCATCGGGCTTCCCATACAATCGATA
GATTGTCGCACCTGATTGCCCGACATTATCGCGAGCCCATTTATACCCATATAAATCAGCATCCATGTTG
GAATTTAATCGCGGCCTAGAGCAAGACGTTTCCCGTTGAATATGGCTCATACTCTTCCTTTTTCAATATT
ATTGAAGCATTTATCAGGGTTATTGTCTCATGAGCGGATACATATTTGAATGTATTTAGAAAAATAAACA
AATAGGCATGCAGCGCTCTTCCGCTTCCTCGCTCACTGACTCGCTACGCTCGGTCGTTCGACTGCGGCGA
GCGGTGTCAGCTCACTCAAAAGCGGTAATACGGTTATCCACAGAATCAGGGGATAAAGCCGGAAAGAACA
TGTGAGCAAAAAGCAAAGCACCGGAAGAAGCCAACGCCGCAGGCGTTTTTCCATAGGCTCCGCCCCCCTG
ACGAGCATCACAAAAATCGACGCTCAAGCCAGAGGTGGCGAAACCCGACAGGACTATAAAGATACCAGGC
GTTTCCCCCTGGAAGCTCCCTCGTGCGCTCTCCTGTTCCGACCCTGCCGCTTACCGGATACCTGTCCGCC
TTTCTCCCTTCGGGAAGCGTGGCGCTTTCTCATAGCTCACGCTGTTGGTATCTCAGTTCGGTGTAGGTCG
TTCGCTCCAAGCTGGGCTGTGTGCACGAACCCCCCGTTCAGCCCGACCGCTGCGCCTTATCCGGTAACTA
TCGTCTTGAGTCCAACCCGGTAAGACACGACTTATCGCCACTGGCAGCAGCCATTGGTAACTGATTTAGA
GGACTTTGTCTTGAAGTTATGCACCTGTTAAGGCTAAACTGAAAGAACAGATTTTGGTGAGTGCGGTCCT
CCAACCCACTTACCTTGGTTCAAAGAGTTGGTAGCTCAGCGAACCTTGAGAAAACCACCGTTGGTAGCGG
TGGTTTTTCTTTATTTATGAGATGATGAATCAATCGGTCTATCAAGTCAACGAACAGCTATTCCGTTACT
CTAGATTTCAGTGCAATTTATCTCTTCAAATGTAGCACCTGAAGTCAGCCCCATACGATATAAGTTGTAA
TTCTCATGTTAGTCATGCCCCGCGCCCACCGGAAGGAGCTGACTGGGTTGAAGGCTCTCAAGGGCATCGG
TCGAGATCCCGGTGCCTAATGAGTGAGCTAACTTACATTAATTGCGTTGCGCTCACTGCCCGCTTTCCAG
TCGGGAAACCTGTCGTGCCAGCTGCATTAATGAATCGGCCAACGCGCGGGGAGAGGCGGTTTGCGTATTG
GGCGCCAGGG
